Addgene plasmid #159882: pCFJ2215 - Intron GG3 - 900 bp
Purpose: Golden Gate compatible intron with PATCs for reduced germline silencing
Depositing lab: Christian Froekjaer-Jensen. Depositing organization: King Abdullah University of Science and Technology (KAUST). Publication: Engineering rules that minimize germline silencing of transgenes in simple extrachromosomal arrays in C. elegans. Aljohani MD, El Mouridi S, Priyadarshini M, Vargas-Velazquez AM, Frokjaer-Jensen C. Nat Commun. 2020 Dec 9;11(1):6300. doi: 10.1038/s41467-020-19898-0. PubMed 33298957.
Backbone
  Vector backbone: pDONR221
  Vector type: Worm Expression
Growth in bacteria
  Bacterial resistance: Kanamycin, 50 μg/mL
  Growth temperature: 37°C
  Growth strain: DH5alpha
  Copy number: High Copy
Gene/Insert
  Gene/Insert name: Intron GG3 - 900 bp
  Species: C. elegans (nematode)
  Mutation: Not applicable
  Cloning method: Gateway Cloning
Terms and licenses: Academic/Nonprofit Terms; Industry Terms: Not Available to Industry
Depositor comments: See www.wormbuilder.org for more information.
How to cite: pCFJ2215 - Intron GG3 - 900 bp was a gift from Christian Froekjaer-Jensen (Addgene plasmid # 159882 ; http://n2t.net/addgene:159882 ; RRID:Addgene_159882)
