[The description below was written by a language model from this plasmid's Addgene catalogue record and pLannotate feature annotations shown in this document.]
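Description:
pCFJ2215 - Intron GG3 - 900 bp is a small (about 3.5 kb) Gateway entry-type plasmid built on the pDONR221 backbone. It serves as a modular parts donor for assembling C. elegans transgenes. It is propagated in E. coli as a high-copy plasmid from a ColE1/pUC-type origin and selected with kanamycin through the KanR aminoglycoside phosphotransferase gene. The rest of the annotated backbone is standard pDONR material: rrnB T1 and T2 transcription terminators upstream of the cloning site, which insulate the insert from read-through transcription, a T7 promoter next to attL2, and short lacI and lacZα fragments that appear to be vestigial matches rather than functional genes.

The payload lies between the attL1 and attL2 recombination sites, a region of roughly 940 bp that carries no annotated features of its own. According to the catalogue entry, this is a C. elegans-derived intron of about 900 bp containing PATCs (periodic A/T clusters), a non-coding sequence signature associated with resistance to germline silencing in the worm. The intron is described as Golden Gate compatible, so it is meant to be released and ligated into a coding sequence by type IIS restriction assembly. "GG3" presumably denotes a particular position or overhang set within such a scheme, but the record specifies neither the enzyme nor the overhangs. The plasmid has no promoter, coding sequence or 3' UTR for worm expression and is a building block rather than an expression construct. Its stated use is to introduce PATC-rich introns into transgenes to reduce germline silencing, and the associated work addresses this for simple extrachromosomal arrays.
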