Features (pLannotate 1.2.2; 9 found; start..end, strand, type, name):
    121..213     +  CDS            lacI (fragment): lac repressor; lacI; The lac repressor binds to the lac operator to inhibit transcription in E. coli. This inhibition can be relieved by adding lactose or isopropyl-β-D-thiogalactopyranoside (IPTG).
    268..295     -  terminator     rrnB T2 terminator: transcription terminator T2 from the E. coli rrnB gene
    427..470     +  terminator     rrnB T1 terminator: Escherichia coli rrnB; transcription terminator T1 from the E. coli rrnB gene
    517..553     -  CDS            lacZα (fragment): LacZα fragment of β-galactosidase; lacZ fragment
    569..668     +  protein_bind   attL1: mutant version of attL; recombination site for the Gateway® LR reaction LR Clonase™
   1613..1712    -  protein_bind   attL2: mutant version of attL; recombination site for the Gateway® LR reaction LR Clonase™
   1730..1748    -  promoter       T7 promoter: promoter for bacteriophage T7 RNA polymerase
   1882..2691    +  CDS            KanR: aminoglycoside phosphotransferase; aph(3')-Ia; confers resistance to kanamycin in bacteria or G418 (Geneticin®) in eukaryotes
   2838..3426    +  rep_origin     ori: high-copy-number ColE1/pMB1/pBR322/pUC origin of replication
>Addgene plasmid #159882 | pCFJ2215 - Intron GG3 - 900 bp | addgene full sequence | sequence record 319159 | Addgene NGS Result
CTTTCCTGCGTTATCCCCTGATTCTGTGGATAACCGTATTACCGCCTTTGAGTGAGCTGATACCGCTCGC
CGCAGCCGAACGACCGAGCGCAGCGAGTCAGTGAGCGAGGAAGCGGAAGAGCGCCCAATACGCAAACCGC
CTCTCCCCGCGCGTTGGCCGATTCATTAATGCAGCTGGCACGACAGGTTTCCCGACTGGAAAGCGGGCAG
TGAGCGCAACGCAATTAATACGCGTACCGCTAGCCAGGAAGAGTTTGTAGAAACGCAAAAAGGCCATCCG
TCAGGATGGCCTTCTGCTTAGTTTGATGCCTGGCAGTTTATGGCGGGCGTCCTGCCCGCCACCCTCCGGG
CCGTTGCTTCACAACGTTCAAATCCGCTCCCGGCGGATTTGTCCTACTCAGGAGAGCGTTCACCGACAAA
CAACAGATAAAACGAAAGGCCCAGTCTTCCGACTGAGCCTTTCGTTTTATTTGATGCCTGGCAGTTCCCT
ACTCTCGCGTTAACGCTAGCATGGATGTTTTCCCAGTCACGACGTTGTAAAACGACGGCCAGTCTTAAGC
TCGGGCCCCAAATAATGATTTTATTTTGACTGATAGTGACCTGTTCGTTGCAACAAATTGATGAGCAATG
CTTTTTTATAATGCCAACTTTGTACAAAAAAGCAGGCTGGTCTCACTTTTTTTTGCTCGTTTTTGAGTGA
AAAATTGATGGAATTCACAAAAAATGGCCAAAGAATCCTCAAAATTGGCCGAAAATTCTGAAAAATGACC
TAAAAATCACCGAAAAACGGCCAAAAATTATCTGAAAATCGCCGAAAATCTCAAATTTTGAGGAAATTCC
CGCTAAAAATTAATAAAAATCACCGAAAAAAGGCCAAAAATTACCTAATAAAGGCCGAAAATCGCCTAAA
AAGGCCAAAAATTCTGAAAAATGGCCAAATTTCAATTTTTCACACACAAAAAATCCCTGAATTTTCTATT
TTTACTCGAAAAACTGTGGATTTACGGGGGTAAAAATTCAGTTTTTAGTGCTATTTCACAAGAAAAACAC
AGCATTTTCGACAAAAACTCCGATTTTTAAGCCAAAAATTTGAGGTTTTTAGTTTTTTACGTGAAAACCT
GAACTTTTTGCCAAAAAAACACTTTTTTTTAGACTAAAAATCAATTTTCGATCAAAAATCACTAATTTTG
CCTGAAAAAATATAGATTTTTCCACTTTTTCACTGAAAAAAAACTGGATTTTCACTAGAAAATCAAGTTG
TTTTTAGACCAAAAATTTTATTTTTCCGCTGAAAATTATCGTTTTTCAGTCAATTTTCAGCTAAAAATCC
CTGAAATTCTGGATTTTCAGCCAAAAAACTCGAAATTTTCCAAAAAAACCCCGTTTAAAAATGAGTTTAG
ACTGAAAATTCCGATTTTTGAGCCAAAAATTTGATTTTTAATCGAAAAAAATTGGATTTTCAACCAAAAA
ATCAGTTTTTCAGTGATTTTTAGAGTAAAAATCACTGATTTTAACACAAAATTCCAGTTTTTCGTGATTT
TTCACTAGAAAATCCCGATTTTTCCCCAAAAAATCCATTTTTCCGACTAAAAATCCCCAAAGTAAAGAGA
CCACCCAGCTTTCTTGTACAAAGTTGGCATTATAAGAAAGCATTGCTTATCAATTTGTTGCAACGAACAG
GTCACTATCAGTCAAAATAAAATCATTATTTGCCATCCAGCTGATATCCCCTATAGTGAGTCGTATTACA
TGGTCATAGCTGTTTCCTGGCAGCTCTGGCCCGTGTCTCAAAATCTCTGATGTTACATTGCACAAGATAA
AAATATATCATCATGAACAATAAAACTGTCTGCTTACATAAACAGTAATACAAGGGGTGTTATGAGCCAT
ATTCAACGGGAAACGTCGAGGCCGCGATTAAATTCCAACATGGATGCTGATTTATATGGGTATAAATGGG
CTCGCGATAATGTCGGGCAATCAGGTGCGACAATCTATCGCTTGTATGGGAAGCCCGATGCGCCAGAGTT
GTTTCTGAAACATGGCAAAGGTAGCGTTGCCAATGATGTTACAGATGAGATGGTCAGACTAAACTGGCTG
ACGGAATTTATGCCTCTTCCGACCATCAAGCATTTTATCCGTACTCCTGATGATGCATGGTTACTCACCA
CTGCGATCCCCGGAAAAACAGCATTCCAGGTATTAGAAGAATATCCTGATTCAGGTGAAAATATTGTTGA
TGCGCTGGCAGTGTTCCTGCGCCGGTTGCATTCGATTCCTGTTTGTAATTGTCCTTTTAACAGCGATCGC
GTATTTCGCCTCGCTCAGGCGCAATCACGAATGAATAACGGTTTGGTTGATGCGAGTGATTTTGATGACG
AGCGTAATGGCTGGCCTGTTGAACAAGTCTGGAAAGAAATGCATAAACTTTTGCCATTCTCACCGGATTC
AGTCGTCACTCATGGTGATTTCTCACTTGATAACCTTATTTTTGACGAGGGGAAATTAATAGGTTGTATT
GATGTTGGACGAGTCGGAATCGCAGACCGATACCAGGATCTTGCCATCCTATGGAACTGCCTCGGTGAGT
TTTCTCCTTCATTACAGAAACGGCTTTTTCAAAAATATGGTATTGATAATCCTGATATGAATAAATTGCA
GTTTCATTTGATGCTCGATGAGTTTTTCTAATCAGAATTGGTTAATTGGTTGTAACACTGGCAGAGCATT
ACGCTGACTTGACGGGACGGCGCAAGCTCATGACCAAAATCCCTTAACGTGAGTTACGCGTCGTTCCACT
GAGCGTCAGACCCCGTAGAAAAGATCAAAGGATCTTCTTGAGATCCTTTTTTTCTGCGCGTAATCTGCTG
CTTGCAAACAAAAAAACCACCGCTACCAGCGGTGGTTTGTTTGCCGGATCAAGAGCTACCAACTCTTTTT
CCGAAGGTAACTGGCTTCAGCAGAGCGCAGATACCAAATACTGTTCTTCTAGTGTAGCCGTAGTTAGGCC
ACCACTTCAAGAACTCTGTAGCACCGCCTACATACCTCGCTCTGCTAATCCTGTTACCAGTGGCTGCTGC
CAGTGGCGATAAGTCGTGTCTTACCGGGTTGGACTCAAGACGATAGTTACCGGATAAGGCGCAGCGGTCG
GGCTGAACGGGGGGTTCGTGCACACAGCCCAGCTTGGAGCGAACGACCTACACCGAACTGAGATACCTAC
AGCGTGAGCTATGAGAAAGCGCCACGCTTCCCGAAGGGAGAAAGGCGGACAGGTATCCGGTAAGCGGCAG
GGTCGGAACAGGAGAGCGCACGAGGGAGCTTCCAGGGGGAAACGCCTGGTATCTTTATAGTCCTGTCGGG
TTTCGCCACCTCTGACTTGAGCGTCGATTTTTGTGATGCTCGTCAGGGGGGCGGAGCCTATGGAAAAACG
CCAGCAACGCGGCCTTTTTACGGTTCCTGGCCTTTTGCTGGCCTTTTGCTCACATGTT
